Addgene plasmid #8926: pPS2971
Depositing lab: Pamela Silver. Depositing organization: Dana-Farber Cancer Institute. Publication: Retrovirus-delivered siRNA. Devroe E, Silver PA. BMC Biotechnol. 2002 Aug 28;2:15. doi: 10.1186/1472-6750-2-15. PubMed 12199908.
Backbone
  Vector backbone: pBS/U6
  Backbone size w/o insert (bp): 3000
  Vector type: Mammalian Expression
Growth in bacteria
  Bacterial resistance: Ampicillin, 100 μg/mL
  Growth temperature: 37°C
  Growth strain: DH5alpha
  Copy number: High Copy
Gene/Insert
  Gene/Insert name: NDR1 (alt names: pBS/U6-NDR; siRNA NDR1)
  Species: H. sapiens (human)
  GenBank ID: NM_007271
  Entrez Gene: STK38 (a.k.a. NDR, NDR1)
  Cloning method: Restriction Enzyme; 5′ cloning site ApaI (destroyed during cloning); 3′ cloning site EcoRI (not destroyed)
  Sequencing primers: 5′ na
Terms and licenses: Academic/Nonprofit Terms; Industry Terms: Not Available to Industry
Depositor comments: siRNA targeting NDR1. Anneal NDR oligos and ligate into pBS/U6 (U6 promoter cloned into Bluescript). Small hairpin RNA corresponds to nucleotides 515-535 of NDR ORF (nucleotides 801-821 of NDR mRNA sequence, Genbank NM_007271). shRNA: 5'-GGGACATGATGACCTTGTTGA-3'.
How to cite: pPS2971 was a gift from Pamela Silver (Addgene plasmid # 8926 ; http://n2t.net/addgene:8926 ; RRID:Addgene_8926)
