[The description below was written by a language model from this plasmid's Addgene catalogue record.]
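Description:
pPS2971 (also called pBS/U6-NDR) is a small mammalian RNA-interference plasmid built on pBS/U6, a roughly 3 kb Bluescript cloning vector into which a U6 promoter has been inserted. It is maintained in E. coli as a high-copy plasmid under ampicillin selection. The record lists no mammalian selection marker or reporter, and no feature table is provided, so details of the backbone beyond the Bluescript origin and the U6 promoter are not documented here.

The payload is a short hairpin RNA directed against human NDR1, the serine/threonine kinase encoded by STK38. The hairpin was made by annealing synthetic oligonucleotides and ligating them downstream of the U6 promoter between an ApaI site, which was destroyed in the process, and an EcoRI site, which was retained. The targeting arm is a 21-nucleotide stretch corresponding to positions 515–535 of the NDR open reading frame (801–821 of the reference mRNA). U6 is an RNA polymerase III promoter well suited to producing short, defined transcripts. The expressed RNA folds back into a hairpin that the cellular RNAi machinery processes into an siRNA, leading to degradation of the STK38 transcript.

The plasmid is intended for knockdown of endogenous NDR1 in human cells after transfection. It comes from work on retrovirus-delivered siRNA. However, this construct is the plasmid-based U6-hairpin version, and the record describes no retroviral elements in it.
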