>Addgene plasmid #8926 | pPS2971 | addgene partial sequence | sequence record 17453 | M13-F20 5'-TGTAAAACGACGGCCAGT-3'
ACTCACTATAGGGCGAATTGGGTACCCGCTCTAGAACTAGTGGATCCGACGCCGCCATCTCTAGGCCCGC
GCCGGCCCCCTCGCACAGACTTGTGGGAGAAGCTCGGCTACTCCCCTGCCCCGGTTAATTTGCATATAAT
ATTTCCTAGTAACTATAGAGGCTTAATGTGCGATAAAAGACAGATAATCTGTTCTTTTTAATACTAGCTA
CATTTTACATGATAGGCTTGGATTTCTATAAGAGATACAAATACTAAATTATTATTTTAAAAAACAGCAC
AAAAGGAAACTCACCCTAACTGTAAAGTAATTGTGTGTTTTGAGACTATAAATATCCCTTGGAGAAAAGC
CTTGTTTGGGACATGATGACCTTGTTGAAAGCTTTCAACAAGGTCATCATGTCCCTTTTTGAATTCCTGC
AGCCCGGGGGATCCACTAGTTCTAGAGCGGCCGCCACCGCGGTGGAGCTCCAGCTTTTGTTCCCTTTAGT
GAGGGTTAATTGCGCGCTTGGCGTAATCATGGTCATAGCTGTTTCCTGTGTGAAATTGTTATCCGCTCAC
AATTCCACACAACATACGAGCCGGAAGCATAAAGTGTAAAGCCTGGGGTGCCTAATGAGTGAGCTAACTC
ACATTAATTGCGTTGCGCTCACTGCCCGCTTTCCAGTCGGGAAACCTGTCGTGCCAGCTGCATTAATGAA
TCGGCCAACGCGCGGGGAGAGGCGGTTTGCGTATTGGGCGCTCTTCCGCTTCCTCGCTCACTGACTCGCT
GCGCTCGGTCGTTCGGCTGCGGCGAGCGGTATCAGCTCACTCAAAGGCGGTAATACGGTTATCCACAGAA
TCAGGGGATAACGCAGGAAAGAACATGTGAGCAAAAAGCCAGCAAAAGGCCAGGAAC
